>Addgene plasmid #225705 | REKAR76-TA | addgene full sequence | sequence record 451483 | Addgene NGS Result
ATGGCAGAAGGAAGCGTCGCCAGGCAGCCTGACCTCTTGACCTGCGACGATGAGCCGATCCATATCCCCG
GTGCCATCCAACCGCATGGACTGCTGCTCGCCCTCGCCGCCGACATGACGATCGTTGCCGGCAGCGACAA
CCTTCCCGAACTCACCGGACTGGCGATCGGCGCCCTGATCGGCCGCTCTGCGGCCGATGTCTTCGACAGC
GAGACGCACAACAGACTGACGATCGCCTTGGCCGAGCCCGGCGCGGCCGTCGGAGCACCGATCACTGTCG
GCTTCACGATGCGAAAGGACGCAGGCTTCATCGGCTCCTGGCATCGCCATGATCAGCTCATCTTCCTGGA
GCTGGAGCCTCCCCAGCGGGACGTCGCCGAGCCGCAGGCGTTCTTCCGCCGCACCAACAGCGCCATCCGC
CGCCTGCAGGCCGCCGAAACCTTGGAAAGCGCCTGCGCCGCCGCGGCGCAAGAGGTGCGGAAGATTACCG
GCTTCGATCGGGTGATGATCTATCGCTTCGCCTCCGACTTCAGCGGGTCCGTGATCGCAGAGGATCGGTG
CGCCGAGGTCGAGTCAAAACTGGGCCTGCACTATCCTGCCTCATTCATCCCGGCGCAGGCCAGACGGCTC
TATACCATCAACCCGGTACGGATCATTCCCGACATCAATTATCGGCCGGTGCCGGTCACCCCAGACCTCA
ATCCGGTCACCGGGCGGCCGATTGATCTTAGCTTCGCCATCCTGCGCAGCGTCAGCCCCAACCATCTGGA
GTTCATGCGCAACATAGGCATGCACGGCACGATGAGCATCAGCATTTTGCGCGGCGAGCGACTGTGGGGA
TTGATCGTTTGCCATCACCGAACGCCGTACTACGTCGATCTCGATGGCCGCCAAGCCTGCAAGAGGGTCG
CCGAGAGGCTGGCCACTCAGATCGGCGTGATGGAAGAGCTCGAGATGGCGGACGAGGAGAAGCTGCCGCC
CGGCTGGGAGAAGCGCATGAGCCGCAGCTCAGGCCGAGTGTACTACTTCAACCACATCACTAACGCCAGC
CAGTGGGAGCGGCCCAGCGGCAACAGCAGCAGTGGTGGCAAAAACGGGCAGGGGGAGCCTGCCAGGGGTA
CCAGTGCTGGTGGTAGTGCTGGTGGTAGTGCTGGTGGTAGTGCTGGTGGTAGTGCTGGTGGTTCCGGCAG
TGCTGGTGGTAGTGCTGGTGGTAGTACCAGTGCTGGTGGTAGTGCTGGTGGTAGTGCTGGTGGTAGTGCT
GGTGGTAGTGCTGGTGGTTCCGGCAGTGCTGGTGGTAGTGCTGGTGGTAGTACCAGTGCTGGTGGTAGTG
CTGGTGGTAGTGCTGGTGGTAGTGCTGGTGGTAGTGCTGGTGGTTCCGGCAGTGCTGGTGGTAGTGCTGG
TGGTAGTACCAGTGCTGGTGGTAGTGCTGGTGGTAGTGCTGGTGGTAGTGCTGGTGGTAGTGCTGGTGGT
TCCGGACCAGATGTCCCTAGAGCTCCAGTGGATCCAGCATGGCTGTCATTCCAATTTCCGGGCGGCCGCA
TGGCAAACCTGGACAAGATGCTGAACACCACCGTGACCGAGGTGCGCAAGTTCCTGCAAGCGGACAGAGT
GTGCGTGTTCAAGTTCGAGGAAGATTACTCCGGCACCGTCAGCCACGAAGCCGTGGACGACAGATGGATT
AGCATCCTGAAGACCCAGGTGCAGGACAGATACTTCATGGAAACCAGAGGCGAGGAATACGTCCACGGCA
GATACCAGGCCATCGCCGACATCTACACAGCCAATCTGGTCGAGTGCTACAGAGACCTGCTGATCGAGTT
TCAGGTGCGGGCCATTCTGGCTGTCCCCATCCTGCAAGGCAAGAAGCTGTGGGGCCTGCTGGTGGCTCAC
CAACTGGCCGGACCTCGGGAGTGGCAGACCTGGGAAATCGACTTCCTGAAACAGCAAGCCGTGGTGATGG
GCATCGCCATCCAGCAGAGCTCTAGACCTAAGAAGAAGAGAAAGGTGTAATGTACAGCATCTTGAGTCCC
TTTTTACCGCTGTTACCAATTTTCTTTTGTCTTTGGGTAAACCCGGGAATTCCGCCCCTCTCCCCCCCTA
ACGTTACTGGCCGAAGCCGCTTGGAATAAGGCCGGTGTGCGTTTGTCTATATGTTATTTTCCACCATATT
GCCGTCTTTTGGCAATGTGAGGGCCCGGAAACCTGGCCCTGTCTTCTTGACGAGCATTCCTAGGGGTCTT
TCCCCTCTCGCCAAAGGAATGCAAGGTCTGTTGAATGTCGTGAAGGAAGCAGTTCCTCTGGAAGCTTCTT
GAAGACAAACAACGTCTGTAGCGACCCTTTGCAGGCAGCGGAACCCCCCACCTGGCGACAGGTGCCTCTG
CGGCCAAAAGCCACGTGTATAAGATACACCTGCAAAGGCGGCACAACCCCAGTGCCACGTTGTGAGTTGG
ATAGTTGTGGAAAGAGTCAAATGGCTCTCCTCAAGCGTATTCAACAAGGGGCTGAAGGATGCCCAGAAGG
TACCCCATTGTATGGGATCTGATCTGGGGCCTCGGTGCACATGCTTTACATGTGTTTAGTCGAGGTTAAA
AAAACGTCTAGGCCCCCCGAACCACGGGGACGTGGTTTTCCTTTGAAAAACACGATGATAATATGGATAT
GGCCACAACGGTCGCCACCATGACCGAGTACAAGCCCACGGTGCGCCTCGCCACCCGCGACGACGTCCCC
AGGGCCGTACGCACCCTCGCCGCCGCGTTCGCCGACTACCCCGCCACGCGCCACACCGTCGATCCGGACC
GCCACATCGAGCGGGTCACCGAGCTGCAAGAACTCTTCCTCACGCGCGTCGGGCTCGACATCGGCAAGGT
GTGGGTCGCGGACGACGGCGCCGCGGTGGCGGTCTGGACCACGCCGGAGAGCGTCGAAGCGGGGGCGGTG
TTCGCCGAGATCGGCCCGCGCATGGCCGAGTTGAGCGGTTCCCGGCTGGCCGCGCAGCAACAGATGGAAG
GCCTCCTGGCGCCGCACCGGCCCAAGGAGCCCGCGTGGTTCCTGGCCACCGTCGGCGTCTCGCCCGACCA
CCAGGGCAAGGGTCTGGGCAGCGCCGTCGTGCTCCCCGGAGTGGAGGCGGCCGAGCGCGCCGGGGTGCCC
GCCTTCCTGGAGACCTCCGCGCCCCGCAACCTCCCCTTCTACGAGCGGCTCGGCTTCACCGTCACCGCCG
ACGTCGAGGTGCCCGAAGGACCGCGCACCTGGTGCATGACCCGCAAGCCCGGTGCCTGACGCCCGCCCCA
CGACCCGCAGCGCCCGACCGAAAGGAGCGCACGACCCCATGCATGTATTCAATCTAAGCAGGCTTTCACT
TTCTCGCCAACTTACAAGGCCTTTCTGTGTAAACAATACCTGAACCTTTACCCCGTTGCCCGGCAACGGC
CAGGTCTGTGCCAAGTGTTTGCTGACGCAACCCCCACTGGCTGGGGCTTGGTCATGGGCCATCAGCGCAT
GCGTGGAACCTTTTCGGCTCCTCTGCCGATCCATACTGCGGAACTCCTAGCCGCTTGTTTTGCTCGCAGC
AGGTCTGGAGCAAACATTATCGGGACTGATAACTCTGTTGTCCTATCCCGCAAATATACATCGTTTCCAT
GGCTGCTAGGCTGTGCTGCCAACTGGATCCTGCGCGGGACGTCCTTTGTTTACGTCCCGTCGGCGCTGAA
TCCTGCGGACGACCCTTCTCGGGGTCGCTTGGGACTCTCTCGTCCCCTTCTCCGTCTGCCGTTCCGACCG
ACCACGGGGCGCACCTCTCTTTACGCGGACTCCCCGTCTGTGCCTTCTCATCTGCCGGACCGTGTGCACT
TCGCTTCACCTCTGCACGTCGCATGGAGACCACCGTGAACGCCCACCAAATATTGCCCAAGGTCTTACAT
AAGAGGACTCTTGGACTCTCAGCAATGTCAACGACCGACCTTGAGGCATACTTCAAAGACTGTTTGTTTA
AAGACTGGGAGGAGTTGGGGGAGGAGATTAGGTTAAAGGTCTTTGTACTAGGAGGCTGTAGGCATAAATT
GGTCTGCGCACCAGCACCATGGCGCAATCACTAGAGCGGGGTACCTTTAAGACCAATGACTTACAAGGCA
GCTGTAGATCTTAGCCACTTTTTAAAAGAAAAGGGGGGACTGGAAGGGCTAATTCACTCCCAACGAAGAC
AAGATCTGCTTTTTGCTTGTACTGGGTCTCTCTGGTTAGACCAGATCTGAGCCTGGGAGCTCTCTGGCTA
ACTAGGGAACCCACTGCTTAAGCCTCAATAAAGCTTGCCTTGAGTGCTTCAAGTAGTGTGTGCCCGTCTG
TTGTGTGACTCTGGTAACTAGAGATCCCTCAGACCCTTTTAGTCAGTGTGGAAAATCTCTAGCAGTAGTA
GTTCATGTCATCTTATTATTCAGTATTTATAACTTGCAAAGAAATGAATATCAGAGAGTGAGAGGAACTT
GTTTATTGCAGCTTATAATGGTTACAAATAAAGCAATAGCATCACAAATTTCACAAATAAAGCATTTTTT
TCACTGCATTCTAGTTGTGGTTTGTCCAAACTCATCAATGTATCTTATCATGTCTGGCTCTAGCTATCCC
GCCCCTAACTCCGCCCATCCCGCCCCTAACTCCGCCCAGTTCCGCCCATTCTCCGCCCCATGGCTGACTA
ATTTTTTTTATTTATGCAGAGGCCGAGGCCGCCTCGGCCTCTGAGCTATTCCAGAAGTAGTGAGGAGGCT
TTTTTGGAGGCCTAGGGACGTACCCAATTCGCCCTATAGTGAGTCGTATTACGCGCGCTCACTGGCCGTC
GTTTTACAACGTCGTGACTGGGAAAACCCTGGCGTTACCCAACTTAATCGCCTTGCAGCACATCCCCCTT
TCGCCAGCTGGCGTAATAGCGAAGAGGCCCGCACCGATCGCCCTTCCCAACAGTTGCGCAGCCTGAATGG
CGAATGGG
[124 nt withheld, positions 4979-5102]
C
[91 nt withheld, positions 5104-5194]
A
[49 nt withheld, positions 5196-5244]
CCTTTGACGTTGGAGTCCACGTTCTTT
[37 nt withheld, positions 5272-5308]
ACCCTATCTCGGTCTATTCTTTTGATTTATAAGGGATTTTGCCGATTTCGGCCTATTGGTTAAAAAATGA
GCTGATTTAACAAAAATTTAACGCGAATTTTAACAAAATATTAACGCTTACAATTTAGGTGGCACTTTTC
GGGGAAATGTGCGCGGAACCCCTATTTGTTTATTTTTCTAAATACATTCAAATATGTATCCGCTCATGAG
ACAATAACCCTGATAAATGCTTCAATAATATTGAAAAAGGAAGAGTATGAGTATTCAACATTTCCGTGTC
GCCCTTATTCCCTTTTTTGCGGCATTTTGCCTTCCTGTTTTTGCTCACCCAGAAACGCTGGTGAAAGTAA
AAGATGCTGAAGATCAGTTGGGTGCACGAGTGGGTTACATCGAACTGGATCTCAACAGCGGTAAGATCCT
TGAGAGTTTTCGCCCCGAAGAACGTTTTCCAATGATGAGCACTTTTAAAGTTCTGCTATGTGGCGCGGTA
TTATCCCGTATTGACGCCGGGCAAGAGCAACTCGGTCGCCGCATACACTATTCTCAGAATGACTTGGTTG
AGTACTCACCAGTCACAGAAAAGCATCTTACGGATGGCATGACAGTAAGAGAATTATGCAGTGCTGCCAT
AACCATGAGTGATAACACTGCGGCCAACTTACTTCTGACAACGATCGGAGGACCGAAGGAGCTAACCGCT
TTTTTGCACAACATGGGGGATCATGTAACTCGCCTTGATCGTTGGGAACCGGAGCTGAATGAAGCCATAC
CAAACGACGAGCGTGACACCACGATGCCTGTAGCAATGGCAACAACGTTGCGCAAACTATTAACTGGCGA
ACTACTTACTCTAGCTTCCCGGCAACAATTAATAGACTGGATGGAGGCGGATAAAGTTGCAGGACCACTT
CTGCGCTCGGCCCTTCCGGCTGGCTGGTTTATTGCTGATAAATCTGGAGCCGGTGAGCGTGGGTCTCGCG
GTATCATTGCAGCACTGGGGCCAGATGGTAAGCCCTCCCGTATCGTAGTTATCTACACGACGGGGAGTCA
GGCAACTATGGATGAACGAAATAGACAGATCGCTGAGATAGGTGCCTCACTGATTAAGCATTGGTAACTG
TCAGACCAAGTTTACTCATATATACTTTAGATTGATTTAAAACTTCATTTTTAATTTAAAAGGATCTAGG
TGAAGATCCTTTTTGATAATCTCATGACCAAAATCCCTTAACGTGAGTTTTCGTTCCACTGAGCGTCAGA
CCCCGTAGAAAAGATCAAAGGATCTTCTTGAGATCCTTTTTTTCTGCGCGTAATCTGCTGCTTGCAAACA
AAAAAACCACCGCTACCAGCGGTGGTTTGTTTGCCGGATCAAGAGCTACCAACTCTTTTTCCGAAGGTAA
CTGGCTTCAGCAGAGCGCAGATACCAAATACTGTTCTTCTAGTGTAGCCGTAGTTAGGCCACCACTTCAA
GAACTCTGTAGCACCGCCTACATACCTCGCTCTGCTAATCCTGTTACCAGTGGCTGCTGCCAGTGGCGAT
AAGTCGTGTCTTACCGGGTTGGACTCAAGACGATAGTTACCGGATAAGGCGCAGCGGTCGGGCTGAACGG
GGGGTTCGTGCACACAGCCCAGCTTGGAGCGAACGACCTACACCGAACTGAGATACCTACAGCGTGAGCT
ATGAGAAAGCGCCACGCTTCCCGAAGGGAGAAAGGCGGACAGGTATCCGGTAAGCGGCAGGGTCGGAACA
GGAGAGCGCACGAGGGAGCTTCCAGGGGGAAACGCCTGGTATCTTTATAGTCCTGTCGGGTTTCGCCACC
TCTGACTTGAGCGTCGATTTTTGTGATGCTCGTCAGGGGGGCGGAGCCTATGGAAAAACGCCAGCAACGC
GGCCTTTTTACGGTTCCTGGCCTTTTGCTGGCCTTTTGCTCACATGTTCTTTCCTGCGTTATCCCCTGAT
TCTGTGGATAACCGTATTACCGCCTTTGAGTGAGCTGATACCGCTCGCCGCAGCCGAACGACCGAGCGCA
GCGAGTCAGTGAGCGAGGAAGCGGAAGAGCGCCCAATACGCAAACCGCCTCTCCCCGCGCGTTGGCCGAT
TCATTAATGCAGCTGGCACGACAGGTTTCCCGACTGGAAAGCGGGCAGTGAGCGCAACGCAATTAATGTG
AGTTAGCTCACTCATTAGGCACCCCAGGCTTTACACTTTATGCTTCCGGCTCGTATGTTGTGTGGAATTG
TGAGCGGATAACAATTTCACACAGGAAACAGCTATGACCATGATTACGCCAAGCGCGCAATTAACCCTCA
CTAAAGGGAACAAAAGCTGGAGCTGCAAGCTTAATGTAGTCTTATGCAATACTCTTGTAGTCTTGCAACA
TGGTAACGATGAGTTAGCAACATGCCTTACAAGGAGAGAAAAAGCACCGTGCATGCCGATTGGTGGAAGT
AAGGTGGTACGATCGTGCCTTATTAGGAAGGCAACAGACGGGTCTGACATGGATTGGACGAACCACTGAA
TTGCCGCATTGCAGAGATATTGTATTTAAGTGCCTAGCTCGATACATAAACGGGTCTCTCTGGTTAGACC
AGATCTGAGCCTGGGAGCTCTCTGGCTAACTAGGGAACCCACTGCTTAAGCCTCAATAAAGCTTGCCTTG
AGTGCTTCAAGTAGTGTGTGCCCGTCTGTTGTGTGACTCTGGTAACTAGAGATCCCTCAGACCCTTTTAG
TCAGTGTGGAAAATCTCTAGCAGTGGCGCCCGAACAGGGACTTGAAAGCGAAAGGGAAACCAGAGGAGCT
CTCTCGACGCAGGACTCGGCTTGCTGAAGCGCGCACGGCAAGAGGCGAGGGGCGGCGACTGGTGAGTACG
CCAAAAATTTTGACTAGCGGAGGCTAGAAGGAGAGAGATGGGTGCGAGAGCGTCAGTATTAAGCGGGGGA
GAATTAGATCGCGATGGGAAAAAATTCGGTTAAGGCCAGGGGGAAAGAAAAAATATAAATTAAAACATAT
AGTATGGGCAAGCAGGGAGCTAGAACGATTCGCAGTTAATCCTGGCCTGTTAGAAACATCAGAAGGCTGT
AGACAAATACTGGGACAGCTACAACCATCCCTTCAGACAGGATCAGAAGAACTTAGATCATTATATAATA
CAGTAGCAACCCTCTATTGTGTGCATCAAAGGATAGAGATAAAAGACACCAAGGAAGCTTTAGACAAGAT
AGAGGAAGAGCAAAACAAAAGTAAGACCACCGCACAGCAAGCGGCCGCTGATCTTCAGACCTGGAGGAGG
AGATATGAGGGACAATTGGAGAAGTGAATTATATAAATATAAAGTAGTAAAAATTGAACCATTAGGAGTA
GCACCCACCAAGGCAAAGAGAAGAGTGGTGCAGAGAGAAAAAAGAGCAGTGGGAATAGGAGCTTTGTTCC
TTGGGTTCTTGGGAGCAGCAGGAAGCACTATGGGCGCAGCGTCAATGACGCTGACGGTACAGGCCAGACA
ATTATTGTCTGGTATAGTGCAGCAGCAGAACAATTTGCTGAGGGCTATTGAGGCGCAACAGCATCTGTTG
CAACTCACAGTCTGGGGCATCAAGCAGCTCCAGGCAAGAATCCTGGCTGTGGAAAGATACCTAAAGGATC
AACAGCTCCTGGGGATTTGGGGTTGCTCTGGAAAACTCATTTGCACCACTGCTGTGCCTTGGAATGCTAG
TTGGAGTAATAAATCTCTGGAACAGATTTGGAATCACACGACCTGGATGGAGTGGGACAGAGAAATTAAC
AATTACACAAGCTTAATACACTCCTTAATTGAAGAATCGCAAAACCAGCAAGAAAAGAATGAACAAGAAT
TATTGGAATTAGATAAATGGGCAAGTTTGTGGAATTGGTTTAACATAACAAATTGGCTGTGGTATATAAA
ATTATTCATAATGATAGTAGGAGGCTTGGTAGGTTTAAGAATAGTTTTTGCTGTACTTTCTATAGTGAAT
AGAGTTAGGCAGGGATATTCACCATTATCGTTTCAGACCCACCTCCCAACCCCGAGGGGACCCGACAGGC
CCGAAGGAATAGAAGAAGAAGGTGGAGAGAGAGACAGAGACAGATCCATTCGATTAGTGAACGGATCTCG
ACGGTATCGGTTTTAAAAGAAAAGGGGGGATTGGGGGGTACAGTGCAGGGGAAAGAATAGTAGACATAAT
AGCAACAGACATACAAACTAAAGAATTACAAAAACAAATTACAAAAATTCAAAATTTTATCGATCATATG
ACTAGAGCGGCCTTAGGCTCCGGTGCGCGTCAGTGGGCAGAGCGCACATCGCCCACAGTCCCCGAGAAGT
TGGGGGGAGGGGTCGGCAATTGAACCGGTGCCTAGAGAAGGTGGCGCGGGGTAAACTGGGAAAGTGATGT
CGTGTACTGGCTCCGCCTTTTTCCCGAGGGTGGGGGAGAACCGTATATAAGTGCAGTAGTCGCCGTGAAC
GTTCTTTTTCGCAACGGGTTTGCCGCCAGAACACAGGTAAGTGCCGTGTGTGGTTCCCGCGGGCCTGGCC
TCTTTACGGGTTATGGCCCTTGCGTGCCTTGAATTACTTCCACCTGGCTCCAGTACGTGATTCTTGATCC
CGAGCTGGAGCCAGGGGCGGGCCTTGCGCTTTAGGAGCCCCTTCGCCTCGTGCTTGAGTTGAGGCCTGGC
CTGGGCGCTGGGGCCGCCGCGTGCGAATCTGGTGGCACCTTCGCGCCTGTCTCGCTGCTTTCGATAAGTC
TCTAGCCATTTAAAATTTTTGATGACCTGCTGCGACGCTTTTTTTCTGGCAAGATAGTCTTGTAAATGCG
GGCCAGGATCTGCACACTGGTATTTCGGTTTTTGGGGCCGCGGGCGGCGACGGGGCCCGTGCGTCCCAGC
GCACATGTTCGGCGAGGCGGGGCCTGCGAGCGCGGCCACCGAGAATCGGACGGGGGTAGTCTCAAGCTGG
CCGGCCTGCTCTGGTGCCTGGCCTCGCGCCGCCGTGTATCGCCCCGCCCTGGGCGGCAAGGCTGGCCCGG
TCGGCACCAGTTGCGTGAGCGGAAAGATGGCCGCTTCCCGGCCCTGCTCCAGGGGGCTCAAAATGGAGGA
CGCGGCGCTCGGGAGAGCGGGCGGGTGAGTCACCCACACAAAGGAAAGGGGCCTTTCCGTCCTCAGCCGT
CGCTTCATGTGACTCCACGGAGTACCGGGCGCCGTCCAGGCACCTCGATTAGTTCTGGAGCTTTTGGAGT
ACGTCGTCTTTAGGTTGGGGGGAGGGGTTTTATGCGATGGAGTTTCCCCATACTGAGTGGGTGGAGACTG
AAGTTAGGCCAGCTTGGCACTTGATGTAATTCTCCTTGGAATTTGCCCTTTTTGAGTTTGGATCTTGGTT
CATTCTCAAGCCTCAGACAGTGGTTCAAAGTTTTTTTCTTCCATTTCAGGTGTCGTGATTAATTAAACGC
GTGCCACC
Features (pLannotate 1.2.2; 31 found; start..end, strand, type, name):
      1..948     +  CDS            miRFP720: miRFP720 is a basic (constitutively fluorescent) near ir fluorescent protein published in 2018, derived from Rhodopseudomonas palustris. It has low acid sensitivity. It requires the cofactor biliverdin for fluorescence.
    955..1116    +  CDS            PIN1 (fragment): PIN1_HUMAN - Experimental evidence at protein level: Swiss-Prot protein existence level 1. Peptidyl-prolyl cis/trans isomerase (PPIase) that binds to and isomerizes specific phosphorylated Ser/Thr-Pro (pSer/Thr-Pro) motifs (PubMed:21497122, PubMed:23623683, PubMed:29686383). By inducing conformational changes in a subset of phosphorylated proteins, acts as a molecular switch in multiple cellular processes (PubMed:21497122, PubMed:22033920, PubMed:23623683). Displays a preference for acidic residues located N-terminally to the proline bond to be isomerized. Regulates mitosis presumably by inter
   1540..1980    +  CDS            miRFP670nano: miRFP670nano is a basic (constitutively fluorescent) near ir fluorescent protein published in 2019, derived from Nostoc punctiforme. It has very low acid sensitivity. It requires the cofactor biliverdin for fluorescence.
   2011..2069    +  CDS            HBsAg (S) (fragment): major/small (S) envelope protein of hepatitis B virus hepatitis B surface antigen
   2189..2651    +  misc_feature   IRES: internal ribosome entry site (IRES) of the encephalomyocarditis virus (EMCV)
   2680..3279    +  CDS            PuroR: puromycin N-acetyltransferase; pac from Streptomyces alboniger; confers resistance to puromycin
   3415..3673    +  ncRNA          HBV PRE 1151-1410: Accession: RF02816 - Hepatitis B virus post-transcriptional regulatory element 1151-1410
   3639..4079    +  CDS            X: X_HBVD3 - Experimental evidence at protein level: Swiss-Prot protein existence level 1. Multifunctional protein that plays a role in silencing host antiviral defenses and promoting viral transcription. Does not seem to be essential for HBV infection. May be directly involved in development of cirrhosis and liver cancer (hepatocellular carcinoma). Most of cytosolic activities involve modulation of cytosolic calcium. The effect on apoptosis is controversial depending on the cell types in which the studies have been conducted. May induce apoptosis by localizing in mitochondria and causing loss of
   4101..4169    +  CDS            nef (fragment): NEF_HV1Z2 - Experimental evidence at protein level: Swiss-Prot protein existence level 1. Extracellular Nef protein targets CD4(+) T-lymphocytes for apoptosis by interacting with CXCR4 surface receptors. From Human immunodeficiency virus type 1 group M subtype D (isolate Z2/CDC-Z34) (HIV-1).
   4171..4404    +  LTR            3' LTR (ΔU3): self-inactivating 3' long terminal repeat (LTR) from HIV-1
   4476..4597    +  polyA_signal   SV40 poly(A) signal: SV40 polyadenylation signal
   4637..4772    +  rep_origin     SV40 ori: SV40 origin of replication
   4793..4811    -  promoter       T7 promoter: promoter for bacteriophage T7 RNA polymerase
   4819..4974    +  CDS            lacZα (fragment): LacZα fragment of β-galactosidase; lacZ fragment
   4979..5407    +  rep_origin     f1 ori (sequence partly withheld): f1 bacteriophage origin of replication; arrow indicates direction of (+) strand synthesis
   5460..5564    +  promoter       AmpR promoter: bla
   5565..6425    +  CDS            AmpR: β-lactamase; bla; confers resistance to ampicillin, carbenicillin, and related antibiotics
   6596..7184    +  rep_origin     ori: high-copy-number ColE1/pMB1/pBR322/pUC origin of replication
   7367..7459    +  CDS            lacI (fragment): lac repressor; lacI; The lac repressor binds to the lac operator to inhibit transcription in E. coli. This inhibition can be relieved by adding lactose or isopropyl-β-D-thiogalactopyranoside (IPTG).
   7472..7493    +  protein_bind   CAP binding site: CAP binding activates transcription in the presence of cAMP. E. coli catabolite activator protein
   7508..7538    +  promoter       lac promoter: promoter for the E. coli lac operon
   7542..7564    +  protein_bind   lac operator (fragment): The lac repressor binds to the lac operator to inhibit transcription in E. coli. This inhibition can be relieved by adding lactose or isopropyl-β-D-thiogalactopyranoside (IPTG). lac repressor encoded by lacI
   7607..7625    +  promoter       T3 promoter: promoter for bacteriophage T3 RNA polymerase
   7653..7879    +  promoter       RSV promoter: Rous sarcoma virus enhancer/promoter
   7880..8060    +  LTR            5' LTR (truncated): truncated 5' long terminal repeat (LTR) from HIV-1
   8107..8232    +  misc_feature   HIV-1 Ψ: packaging signal of human immunodeficiency virus type 1
   8216..8579    +  CDS            HIV-1 gag (fragment): gag protein from human immunodeficiency virus 1; gag
   8725..8958    +  misc_feature   RRE: The Rev response element (RRE) of HIV-1 allows for Rev-dependent mRNA export from the nucleus to the cytoplasm.
   9335..9435    +  CDS            Rev (fragment): human immunodeficiency virus 1 (HIV-1) Rev protein; rev; enhances nuclear export of unspliced and incompletely spliced viral mRNAs
   9449..9566    +  misc_feature   cPPT/CTS: central polypurine tract and central termination sequence of HIV-1
   9594..10756   +  promoter       EF-1α promoter: strong constitutive promoter for human elongation factor EF-1α
