[The description below was written by a language model from this plasmid's Addgene catalogue record and pLannotate feature annotations shown in this document.]
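Description:
REKAR76-TA is a third-generation-style, self-inactivating lentiviral expression plasmid (pLenti backbone, about 10.8 kb) carrying the non-phosphorylatable control version of REKAR76, a far-red/near-infrared FRET biosensor for ERK kinase activity. It is propagated in E. coli through a high-copy ColE1/pUC origin with ampicillin resistance, and the backbone also retains an f1 origin, an SV40 origin and residual lac/T7/T3 cloning-vector elements. The viral portion comprises an RSV promoter fused to a truncated HIV-1 5' LTR, the Ψ packaging signal with a gag fragment, the RRE, cPPT/CTS, and a ΔU3 3' LTR followed by an SV40 polyadenylation signal. This allows packaging into replication-incompetent particles and stable integration into mammalian cells.

The payload is driven by the human EF-1α promoter. The roughly 2 kb sensor open reading frame places miRFP720 at the N terminus and miRFP670nano3 at the C terminus (annotated by the software as miRFP670nano). Between them lie a PIN1-derived phospho-Ser/Thr-Pro binding fragment and an unannotated stretch that, given the EKAREN4 design cited in the record, presumably holds the linker and ERK substrate. In the parent sensor, ERK phosphorylation of the substrate promotes intramolecular binding and changes FRET between the two biliverdin-dependent fluorophores. Here threonine 498 is changed to alanine, which removes the phospho-acceptor, so the construct serves as a negative control for ERK-independent signal changes. Downstream, an EMCV IRES links puromycin N-acetyltransferase to the same transcript for selection of transduced cells. A hepatitis B-type post-transcriptional regulatory element follows; the HBsAg and X annotations appear to be sequence-similarity hits in this region rather than intended genes.
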