Addgene plasmid #225705: REKAR76-TA
Purpose: T/A Mutant of REKAR76, Non-phosphorylatable version.
Depositing lab: John Albeck. Publication: Two novel red-FRET ERK bosensors in the 670-720 nm range. DeCuzzi NL, Hu JY, Xu F, Rodriguez B, Pargett M, Albeck JG. J Biol Eng. 2025 Nov 13;19(1):102. doi: 10.1186/s13036-025-00541-9. PubMed 41233897.
Backbone
  Vector backbone: pLenti
  Vector type: Mammalian Expression, Bacterial Expression
  Selectable markers: Puromycin
Growth in bacteria
  Bacterial resistance: Ampicillin, 100 μg/mL
  Growth temperature: 37°C
  Growth strain: DH5alpha
  Copy number: Unknown
Gene/Insert
  Gene/Insert name: REKAR76-TA (alt name: Non-Phos Red-EKAREN4-76-TA)
  Species: H. sapiens (human)
  Insert size (bp): 2010
  Mutation: Threonine 498 mutated to Alanine
  Promoter: hEF-1a
  Tag / fusion protein: miRFP670nano3 (C terminal on insert); miRFP720 (N terminal on insert)
  Cloning method: Restriction Enzyme; 5′ cloning site MluI (not destroyed); 3′ cloning site XbaI (not destroyed)
  Sequencing primers: 5′ ATGGCAGAAGGAAGCGTCG
Terms and licenses: Academic/Nonprofit Terms; Industry Terms: Not Available to Industry
Depositor comments: miRFP670nano3 is from: Oliinyk, O. S. et al. Single-domain near-infrared protein provides a scaffold for antigen-dependent fluorescent nanobodies. Nat. Methods 19, 740–750 (2022). miRFP720 is from: Matlashov, M. E. et al. A set of monomeric near-infrared fluorescent proteins for multicolor imaging across scales. Nat. Commun. 11, 239 (2020). EKAREN4 is from: Ponsioen, B. et al. Quantifying single-cell ERK dynamics in colorectal cancer organoids reveals EGFR as an amplifier of oncogenic MAPK pathway signalling. Nat. Cell Biol. 23, 377–390 (2021).
How to cite: REKAR76-TA was a gift from John Albeck (Addgene plasmid # 225705 ; http://n2t.net/addgene:225705 ; RRID:Addgene_225705)
